Addgene plasmid #188810: Portal_T7
Purpose: Portal protein from phage T7
Depositing lab: Feng Zhang. Depositing organization: Broad Institute. Publication: Prokaryotic innate immunity through pattern recognition of conserved viral proteins. Gao LA, Wilkinson ME, Strecker J, Makarova KS, Macrae RK, Koonin EV, Zhang F. Science. 2022 Aug 12;377(6607):eabm4096. doi: 10.1126/science.abm4096. Epub 2022 Aug 12. PubMed 35951700.
Backbone
  Vector backbone: pBAD
  Backbone size w/o insert (bp): 3590
  Total vector size (bp): 5201
  Vector type: Bacterial Expression
Growth in bacteria
  Bacterial resistance: Ampicillin, 100 μg/mL
  Growth temperature: 37°C
  Growth strain: DH5alpha
  Copy number: High Copy
Gene/Insert
  Gene/Insert name: Portal
  Insert size (bp): 1611
  GenBank ID: NP_041995.1
  Cloning method: Gibson Cloning
  Sequencing primers: 5′ N/A
Terms and licenses: Academic/Nonprofit Terms; Industry Terms: Not Available to Industry
How to cite: Portal_T7 was a gift from Feng Zhang (Addgene plasmid # 188810 ; http://n2t.net/addgene:188810 ; RRID:Addgene_188810)
