[The description below was written by a language model from this plasmid's Addgene catalogue record and pLannotate feature annotations shown in this document.]
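Description:
Portal_T7 is a bacterial expression plasmid built on a pBAD backbone that carries the portal protein gene of Escherichia phage T7 under arabinose control. The 5.2 kb construct replicates in E. coli from a high-copy ColE1/pMB1-type origin and is selected with ampicillin through a β-lactamase (AmpR) cassette driven by its own promoter. The annotation also picks up a pBR322-derived bom (basis of mobility) region plus short fragments matching rop and an RSF origin. These are only partial hits near the origin region and probably reflect backbone remnants rather than functional elements.

The payload is a roughly 1.6 kb open reading frame, inserted by Gibson assembly, that matches the T7 portal protein. This protein assembles into a ring-shaped homododecamer around a central channel at the portal vertex of the capsid, with roles in head assembly, genome packaging, neck and tail attachment, and genome ejection. The coding sequence lies downstream of the araBAD promoter, and the araC regulator gene is transcribed divergently from it. AraC keeps the promoter repressed in the absence of L-arabinose and activates it when the sugar is present, so expression is tightly regulated and titratable. An rrnB T2 terminator follows the insert. No epitope or purification tags are annotated.

The plasmid allows a single conserved phage structural protein to be expressed in E. coli without phage infection. The associated publication concerns prokaryotic innate immunity through pattern recognition of conserved viral proteins, which suggests use in testing whether the portal protein alone triggers bacterial defence systems, although the record states the purpose only as providing the T7 portal protein.
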