Features (pLannotate 1.2.2; 10 found; start..end, strand, type, name):
      1..81      +  rep_origin     RSF ori (fragment): Plasmids containing the RSF 1030 origin of replication can be propagated in E. coli cells that contain additional plasmids with compatible origins.
     86..226     -  misc_feature   bom: basis of mobility region from pBR322
    328..368     -  CDS            rop (fragment): Rop protein, which maintains plasmids at low copy number; rop
    490..1368    -  CDS            araC: L-arabinose regulatory protein; araC
   1395..1679    +  promoter       araBAD promoter: araBAD; promoter of the L-arabinose operon of E. coli; the araC regulatory gene is transcribed in the opposite direction (Guzman et al., 1995)
   1713..3320    +  CDS            PORTL_BPT7: Experimental evidence at protein level: Swiss-Prot protein existence level 1. Forms the portal vertex of the capsid. This portal plays critical roles in head assembly, genome packaging, neck/tail attachment, and genome ejection. The portal protein multimerizes as a single ring-shaped homododecamer arranged around a central channel. From Escherichia phage T7 (Bacteriophage T7).
   3344..3371    +  terminator     rrnB T2 terminator: transcription terminator T2 from the E. coli rrnB gene
   3390..3481    +  promoter       AmpR promoter: bla
   3482..4342    +  CDS            AmpR: β-lactamase; bla; confers resistance to ampicillin, carbenicillin, and related antibiotics
   4513..5101    +  rep_origin     ori: high-copy-number ColE1/pMB1/pBR322/pUC origin of replication
>Addgene plasmid #188810 | Portal_T7 | addgene full sequence | sequence record 369862 | Addgene NGS Result
TTACCGCCTTTGAGTGAGCTGATACCGCTCGCCGCAGCCGAACGACCGAGCGCAGCGAGTCAGTGAGCGA
GGAAGCGGAAGAGCGCCTGATGCGGTATTTTCTCCTTACGCATCTGTGCGGTATTTCACACCGCATATGG
TGCACTCTCAGTACAATCTGCTCTGATGCCGCATAGTTAAGCCAGTATACACTCCGCTATCGCTACGTGA
CTGGGTCATGGCTGCGCCCCGACACCCGCCAACACCCGCTGACGCGCCCTGACGGGCTTGTCTGCTCCCG
GCATCCGCTTACAGACAAGCTGTGACCGTCTCCGGGAGCTGCATGTGTCAGAGGTTTTCACCGTCATCAC
CGAAACGCGCGAGGCAGCAGATCAATTCGCGCGCGAAGGCGAAGCGGCATGCATAATGTGCCTGTCAAAT
GGACGAAGCAGGGATTCTGCAAACCCTATGCTACTCCGTCAAGCCGTCAATTGTCTGATTCGTTACCAAT
TATGACAACTTGACGGCTACATCATTCACTTTTTCTTCACAACCGGCACGGAACTCGCTCGGGCTGGCCC
CGGTGCATTTTTTAAATACCCGCGAGAAATAGAGTTGATCGTCAAAACCAACATTGCGACCGACGGTGGC
GATAGGCATCCGGGTGGTGCTCAAAAGCAGCTTCGCCTGGCTGATACGTTGGTCCTCGCGCCAGCTTAAG
ACGCTAATCCCTAACTGCTGGCGGAAAAGATGTGACAGACGCGACGGCGACAAGCAAACATGCTGTGCGA
CGCTGGCGATATCAAAATTGCTGTCTGCCAGGTGATCGCTGATGTACTGACAAGCCTCGCGTACCCGATT
ATCCATCGGTGGATGGAGCGACTCGTTAATCGCTTCCATGCGCCGCAGTAACAATTGCTCAAGCAGATTT
ATCGCCAGCAGCTCCGAATAGCGCCCTTCCCCTTGCCCGGCGTTAATGATTTGCCCAAACAGGTCGCTGA
AATGCGGCTGGTGCGCTTCATCCGGGCGAAAGAACCCCGTATTGGCAAATATTGACGGCCAGTTAAGCCA
TTCATGCCAGTAGGCGCGCGGACGAAAGTAAACCCACTGGTGATACCATTCGCGAGCCTCCGGATGACGA
CCGTAGTGATGAATCTCTCCTGGCGGGAACAGCAAAATATCACCCGGTCGGCAAACAAATTCTCGTCCCT
GATTTTTCACCACCCCCTGACCGCGAATGGTGAGATTGAGAATATAACCTTTCATTCCCAGCGGTCGGTC
GATAAAAAAATCGAGATAACCGTTGGCCTCAATCGGCGTTAAACCCGCCACCAGATGGGCATTAAACGAG
TATCCCGGCAGCAGGGGATCATTTTGCGCTTCAGCCATACTTTTCATACTCCCGCCATTCAGAGAAGAAA
CCAATTGTCCATATTGCATCAGACATTGCCGTCACTGCGTCTTTTACTGGCTCTTCTCGCTAACCAAACC
GGTAACCCCGCTTATTAAAAGCATTCTGTAACAAAGCGGGACCAAAGCCATGACAAAAACGCGTAACAAA
AGTGTCTATAATCACGGCAGAAAAGTCCACATTGATTATTTGCACGGCGTCACACTTTGCTATGCCATAG
CATTTTTATCCATAAGATTAGCGGATCCTACCTGACGCTTTTTATCGCAACTCTCTACTGTTTCTCCATA
CCCGTTTTTTGGGCTAACAGGAGGAATTAACCATGGCGGAAAAGCGTACCGGTCTGGCGGAGGATGGTGC
GAAGAGCGTGTATGAACGTCTGAAAAACGATCGTGCGCCGTACGAAACCCGTGCGCAGAACTGCGCGCAA
TATACCATCCCGAGCCTGTTCCCGAAGGACAGCGATAACGCGAGCACCGACTATCAAACCCCGTGGCAAG
CGGTTGGTGCGCGTGGCCTGAACAACCTGGCGAGCAAACTGATGCTGGCGCTGTTTCCGATGCAGACCTG
GATGCGTCTGACCATCAGCGAGTACGAAGCGAAGCAACTGCTGAGCGACCCGGATGGTCTGGCGAAAGTG
GATGAAGGCCTGAGCATGGTTGAGCGTATCATCATGAACTACATCGAAAGCAACAGCTACCGTGTGACCC
TGTTCGAGGCGCTGAAGCAGCTGGTTGTGGCGGGTAACGTTCTGCTGTATCTGCCGGAGCCGGAAGGCAG
CAACTACAACCCGATGAAACTGTATCGTCTGAGCAGCTACGTGGTTCAGCGTGACGCGTTCGGTAACGTG
CTGCAGATGGTTACCCGTGACCAAATCGCGTTTGGTGCGCTGCCGGAAGATATTCGTAAGGCGGTGGAGG
GCCAAGGTGGCGAAAAGAAAGCGGACGAAACCATCGATGTTTACACCCACATTTATCTGGACGAGGATAG
CGGTGAATACCTGCGTTATGAGGAAGTGGAGGGCATGGAAGTTCAGGGTAGCGATGGCACCTATCCGAAA
GAAGCGTGCCCGTACATCCCGATTCGTATGGTGCGTCTGGACGGCGAGAGCTACGGCCGTAGCTATATCG
AGGAATACCTGGGTGATCTGCGTAGCCTGGAGAACCTGCAAGAAGCGATTGTTAAGATGAGCATGATCAG
CAGCAAAGTGATTGGTCTGGTTAACCCGGCGGGTATCACCCAGCCGCGTCGTCTGACCAAAGCGCAAACC
GGTGACTTTGTGACCGGCCGTCCGGAAGATATCAGCTTCCTGCAGCTGGAGAAGCAAGCGGACTTTACCG
TGGCGAAAGCGGTTAGCGATGCGATTGAAGCGCGTCTGAGCTTCGCGTTTATGCTGAACAGCGCGGTGCA
GCGTACCGGCGAGCGTGTTACCGCGGAGGAAATCCGTTACGTGGCGAGCGAGCTGGAAGACACCCTGGGT
GGCGTTTATAGCATTCTGAGCCAGGAACTGCAACTGCCGCTGGTGCGTGTTCTGCTGAAGCAGCTGCAAG
CGACCCAGCAAATTCCGGAGCTGCCGAAAGAGGCGGTTGAACCGACCATCAGCACCGGCCTGGAAGCGAT
TGGTCGTGGCCAGGACCTGGATAAGCTGGAGCGTTGCGTTACCGCGTGGGCGGCGCTGGCGCCGATGCGT
GACGATCCGGACATCAACCTGGCGATGATCAAACTGCGTATTGCGAACGCGATCGGTATTGATACCAGCG
GCATTCTGCTGACCGAGGAACAGAAGCAGCAAAAAATGGCGCAGCAAAGCATGCAAATGGGTATGGACAA
CGGCGCGGCGGCGCTGGCGCAGGGTATGGCGGCGCAAGCGACCGCGAGCCCGGAGGCGATGGCGGCGGCG
GCGGATAGCGTTGGTCTGCAGCCGGGCATCTAATGCCAGGCATCAAATTAAGCAGAAGGCCATCCTGACG
GATGGCCTTTTTGCGTTTCTACAAACTCTTTTGTTTATTTTTCTAAATACATTCAAATATGTATCCGCTC
ATGAGACAATAACCCTGATAAATGCTTCAATAATATTGAAAAAGGAAGAGTATGAGTATTCAACATTTCC
GTGTCGCCCTTATTCCCTTTTTTGCGGCATTTTGCCTTCCTGTTTTTGCTCACCCAGAAACGCTGGTGAA
AGTAAAAGATGCTGAAGATCAGTTGGGTGCACGAGTGGGTTACATCGAACTGGATCTCAACAGCGGTAAG
ATCCTTGAGAGTTTTCGCCCCGAAGAACGTTTTCCAATGATGAGCACTTTTAAAGTTCTGCTATGTGGCG
CGGTATTATCCCGTGTTGACGCCGGGCAAGAGCAACTCGGTCGCCGCATACACTATTCTCAGAATGACTT
GGTTGAGTACTCACCAGTCACAGAAAAGCATCTTACGGATGGCATGACAGTAAGAGAATTATGCAGTGCT
GCCATAACCATGAGTGATAACACTGCGGCCAACTTACTTCTGACAACGATCGGAGGACCGAAGGAGCTAA
CCGCTTTTTTGCACAACATGGGGGATCATGTAACTCGCCTTGATCGTTGGGAACCGGAGCTGAATGAAGC
CATACCAAACGACGAGCGTGACACCACGATGCCTGTAGCAATGGCAACAACGTTGCGCAAACTATTAACT
GGCGAACTACTTACTCTAGCTTCCCGGCAACAATTAATAGACTGGATGGAGGCGGATAAAGTTGCAGGAC
CACTTCTGCGCTCGGCCCTTCCGGCTGGCTGGTTTATTGCTGATAAATCTGGAGCCGGTGAGCGTGGGTC
TCGCGGTATCATTGCAGCACTGGGGCCAGATGGTAAGCCCTCCCGTATCGTAGTTATCTACACGACGGGG
AGTCAGGCAACTATGGATGAACGAAATAGACAGATCGCTGAGATAGGTGCCTCACTGATTAAGCATTGGT
AACTGTCAGACCAAGTTTACTCATATATACTTTAGATTGATTTAAAACTTCATTTTTAATTTAAAAGGAT
CTAGGTGAAGATCCTTTTTGATAATCTCATGACCAAAATCCCTTAACGTGAGTTTTCGTTCCACTGAGCG
TCAGACCCCGTAGAAAAGATCAAAGGATCTTCTTGAGATCCTTTTTTTCTGCGCGTAATCTGCTGCTTGC
AAACAAAAAAACCACCGCTACCAGCGGTGGTTTGTTTGCCGGATCAAGAGCTACCAACTCTTTTTCCGAA
GGTAACTGGCTTCAGCAGAGCGCAGATACCAAATACTGTCCTTCTAGTGTAGCCGTAGTTAGGCCACCAC
TTCAAGAACTCTGTAGCACCGCCTACATACCTCGCTCTGCTAATCCTGTTACCAGTGGCTGCTGCCAGTG
GCGATAAGTCGTGTCTTACCGGGTTGGACTCAAGACGATAGTTACCGGATAAGGCGCAGCGGTCGGGCTG
AACGGGGGGTTCGTGCACACAGCCCAGCTTGGAGCGAACGACCTACACCGAACTGAGATACCTACAGCGT
GAGCTATGAGAAAGCGCCACGCTTCCCGAAGGGAGAAAGGCGGACAGGTATCCGGTAAGCGGCAGGGTCG
GAACAGGAGAGCGCACGAGGGAGCTTCCAGGGGGAAACGCCTGGTATCTTTATAGTCCTGTCGGGTTTCG
CCACCTCTGACTTGAGCGTCGATTTTTGTGATGCTCGTCAGGGGGGCGGAGCCTATGGAAAAACGCCAGC
AACGCGGCCTTTTTACGGTTCCTGGCCTTTTGCTGGCCTTTTGCTCACATGTTCTTTCCTGCGTTATCCC
CTGATTCTGTGGATAACCGTA
